>Addgene plasmid #34896 | P6598 MSCV-IP N-HAonly TBPL1 | addgene partial sequence | sequence record 43373 | pLXSN-5
CTCCTCCTTCTCTAGGCGCCGGAATTAGATCTGCCACCATGCTCGATGGAGGATACCCATACGATGTTCC
AGATTACGCTGCTCGAGGTTATCAAACAAGTTTGTACAAAAAAGTTGGCATGGATGCAGACAGTGATGTT
GCATTGGACATTCTAATTACAAATGTAGTCTGTGTTTTTAGAACAAGATGTCATTTAAACTTAAGGAAGA
TTGCTTTGGAAGGAGCAAATGTAATTTATAAACGTGATGTTGGAAAAGTATTAATGAAGCTTAGAAAACC
TAGAATTACAGCTACAATTTGGTCCTCAGGAAAAATTATTTGCACTGGAGCAACAAGTGAAGAAGAAGCT
AAATTTGGTGCCAGACGCTTAGCCCGTAGTCTGCAGAAACTAGGTTTTCAGGTAATATTTACAGATTTTA
AGGTTGTTAACGTTCTGGCAGTGTGTAACATGCCATTTGAAATCCGTTTGCCAGAATTCACAAAGAACAA
TAGACCTCATGCCAGTTACGAACCTGAACTTCATCCTGCTGTGTGCTATCGGATAAAATCTCTAAGAGCT
ACATTACAGATTTTTTCAACAGGAAGTATCACAGTAACAGGGCCCAATGTAAAGGCTGTTGCTACTGCTG
TGGAACAGATTTACCCATTTGTGTTTGAAAGCAGGAAAGAAATTTTATACCCAACTTTCTTGTACAAAGT
GGTTCGATAACGAATTCCGCCCCCCCCCCCTAACGTTACTGGCCGAAGCCGCTTGGAATAAGGCCG
