[The description below was written by a language model from this plasmid's Addgene catalogue record.]
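Description:
P6598 MSCV-IP N-HAonly TBPL1 is a retroviral mammalian expression plasmid built on the MSCV-IP N-HA only backbone, a Gateway-compatible murine stem cell virus vector of about 8.1 kb without insert. The backbone derives from an N-terminal tandem-affinity tag version that was modified to remove the Flag epitope, leaving HA as the sole tag. The plasmid is maintained in E. coli under ampicillin selection. The record does not specify the bacterial origin of replication, and the copy number is listed as unknown.

The insert is human TBPL1 (TATA-box binding protein-like 1, also known as TLF, TLP, TRF2 or STUD), introduced by Gateway recombination so that it is fused in frame behind the backbone-encoded N-terminal HA tag. Expression is driven by the MSCV long terminal repeat, which acts as the promoter once the viral genome is integrated in target cells. As with other MSCV vectors, the LTR-flanked region can be packaged into retroviral particles when the plasmid is introduced into a suitable packaging cell line, allowing stable transduction of mammalian cells. Transduced cells are selected with puromycin. The "IP" in the name probably denotes an IRES-puromycin cassette, which would link the marker to the same transcript as the tagged gene, though the record does not spell out this arrangement.

The construct comes from a study that systematically mapped interactions between host cell proteins and E7 oncoproteins from diverse human papillomaviruses. This suggests it was used to stably express HA-tagged TBPL1 for anti-HA immunoprecipitation and analysis of associated proteins. No feature table was provided, so the element positions and details cannot be confirmed.
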