Addgene plasmid #34896: P6598 MSCV-IP N-HAonly TBPL1
Depositing lab: Peter Howley. Depositing organization: Harvard Medical School. Publication: Systematic identification of interactions between host cell proteins and E7 oncoproteins from diverse human papillomaviruses. White EA, Sowa ME, Tan MJ, Jeudy S, Hayes SD, Santha S, Munger K, Harper JW, Howley PM. Proc Natl Acad Sci U S A. 2012 Jan 9. 10.1073/pnas.1116776109 PubMed 22232672.
Backbone
  Vector backbone: MSCV-IP N-HA only
  Backbone manufacturer: Gateway
  Backbone size w/o insert (bp): 8100
  Modifications to backbone: (NTap mod. by E.White to remove Flag)
  Vector type: Mammalian Expression, Retroviral
  Selectable markers: Puromycin
Growth in bacteria
  Bacterial resistance: Ampicillin, 100 μg/mL
  Growth temperature: 37°C
  Growth strain: DH5alpha
  Copy number: Unknown
Gene/Insert
  Gene/Insert name: TBPL1
  Species: H. sapiens (human)
  Entrez Gene: TBPL1 (a.k.a. MGC:8389, MGC:9620, STUD, TLF, TLP, TRF2)
  Promoter: MSCV LTR
  Tag / fusion protein: HA (N terminal on backbone)
  Cloning method: Gateway Cloning
  Sequencing primers: 5′ 5' CTACATCGTGACCTGGGAAGC 3'
Terms and licenses: Academic/Nonprofit Terms; Industry Terms: Not Available to Industry
How to cite: P6598 MSCV-IP N-HAonly TBPL1 was a gift from Peter Howley (Addgene plasmid # 34896 ; http://n2t.net/addgene:34896 ; RRID:Addgene_34896)
